>Addgene plasmid #24399 | pcDNA4-Beclin1-HA | addgene full sequence | sequence record 174584 | Addgene NGS Result
CCTGCTTGTGTGTTGGAGGTCGCTGAGTAGTGCGCGAGCAAAATTTAAGCTACAACAAGGCAAGGCTTGA
CCGACAATTGCATGAAGAATCTGCTTAGGGTTAGGCGTTTTGCGCTGCTTCGCGATGTACGGGCCAGATA
TACGCGTTGACATTGATTATTGACTAGTTATTAATAGTAATCAATTACGGGGTCATTAGTTCATAGCCCA
TATATGGAGTTCCGCGTTACATAACTTACGGTAAATGGCCCGCCTGGCTGACCGCCCAACGACCCCCGCC
CATTGACGTCAATAATGACGTATGTTCCCATAGTAACGCCAATAGGGACTTTCCATTGACGTCAATGGGT
GGAGTATTTACGGTAAACTGCCCACTTGGCAGTACATCAAGTGTATCATATGCCAAGTACGCCCCCTATT
GACGTCAATGACGGTAAATGGCCCGCCTGGCATTATGCCCAGTACATGACCTTATGGGACTTTCCTACTT
GGCAGTACATCTACGTATTAGTCATCGCTATTACCATGGTGATGCGGTTTTGGCAGTACATCAATGGGCG
TGGATAGCGGTTTGACTCACGGGGATTTCCAAGTCTCCACCCCATTGACGTCAATGGGAGTTTGTTTTGG
CACCAAAATCAACGGGACTTTCCAAAATGTCGTAACAACTCCGCCCCATTGACGCAAATGGGCGGTAGGC
GTGTACGGTGGGAGGTCTATATAAGCAGAGCTCTCCCTATCAGTGATAGAGATCTCCCTATCAGTGATAG
AGATCGTCGACGAGCTCGTTTAGTGAACCGTCAGATCGCCTGGAGACGCCATCCACGCTGTTTTGACCTC
CATAGAAGACACCGGGACCGATCCAGCCTCCGGACTCTAGCGTTTAAACTTAAGCTTGGTACCGAGCTCG
GATCC
[1350 nt withheld, positions 916-2265]
GGCGGCCGCTACCCATACGATGTTCCAGATTACGCTTGACTCGAGTCTAGAGGGCCCGTTTAAACCCGCT
GATCAGCCTCGACTGTGCCTTCTAGTTGCCAGCCATCTGTTGTTTGCCCCTCCCCCGTGCCTTCCTTGAC
CCTGGAAGGTGCCACTCCCACTGTCCTTTCCTAATAAAATGAGGAAATTGCATCGCATTGTCTGAGTAGG
TGTCATTCTATTCTGGGGGGTGGGGTGGGGCAGGACAGCAAGGGGGAGGATTGGGAAGACAATAGCAGGC
ATGCTGGGGATGCGGTGGGCTCTATGGCTTCTGAGGCGGAAAGAACCAGCTGGGGCTCTAGGGGGTATCC
CC
[124 nt withheld, positions 2618-2741]
C
[91 nt withheld, positions 2743-2833]
A
[49 nt withheld, positions 2835-2883]
CCTTTGACGTTGGAGTCCACGTTCTTT
[37 nt withheld, positions 2911-2947]
ACCCTATCTCGGTCTATTCTTTTGATTTATAAGGGATTTTGCCGATTTCGGCCTATTGGTTAAAAAATGA
GCTGATTTAACAAAAATTTAACGCGAATTAATTCTGTGGAATGTGTGTCAGTTAGGGTGTGGAAAGTCCC
CAGGCTCCCCAGCAGGCAGAAGTATGCAAAGCATGCATCTCAATTAGTCAGCAACCAGGTGTGGAAAGTC
CCCAGGCTCCCCAGCAGGCAGAAGTATGCAAAGCATGCATCTCAATTAGTCAGCAACCATAGTCCCGCCC
CTAACTCCGCCCATCCCGCCCCTAACTCCGCCCAGTTCCGCCCATTCTCCGCCCCATGGCTGACTAATTT
TTTTTATTTATGCAGAGGCCGAGGCCGCCTCTGCCTCTGAGCTATTCCAGAAGTAGTGAGGAGGCTTTTT
TGGAGGCCTAGGCTTTTGCAAAAAGCTCCCGGGAGCTTGTATATCCATTTTCGGATCTGATCAGCACGTG
TTGACAATTAATCATCGGCATAGTATATCGGCATAGTATAATACGACAAGGTGAGGAACTAAACCATGGC
CAAGTTGACCAGTGCCGTTCCGGTGCTCACCGCGCGCGACGTCGCCGGAGCGGTCGAGTTCTGGACCGAC
CGGCTCGGGTTCTCCCGGGACTTCGTGGAGGACGACTTCGCCGGTGTGGTCCGGGACGACGTGACCCTGT
TCATCAGCGCGGTCCAGGACCAGGTGGTGCCGGACAACACCCTGGCCTGGGTGTGGGTGCGCGGCCTGGA
CGAGCTGTACGCCGAGTGGTCGGAGGTCGTGTCCACGAACTTCCGGGACGCCTCCGGGCCGGCCATGACC
GAGATCGGCGAGCAGCCGTGGGGGCGGGAGTTCGCCCTGCGCGACCCGGCCGGCAACTGCGTGCACTTCG
TGGCCGAGGAGCAGGACTGACACGTGCTACGAGATTTCGATTCCACCGCCGCCTTCTATGAAAGGTTGGG
CTTCGGAATCGTTTTCCGGGACGCCGGCTGGATGATCCTCCAGCGCGGGGATCTCATGCTGGAGTTCTTC
GCCCACCCCAACTTGTTTATTGCAGCTTATAATGGTTACAAATAAAGCAATAGCATCACAAATTTCACAA
ATAAAGCATTTTTTTCACTGCATTCTAGTTGTGGTTTGTCCAAACTCATCAATGTATCTTATCATGTCTG
TATACCGTCGACCTCTAGCTAGAGCTTGGCGTAATCATGGTCATAGCTGTTTCCTGTGTGAAATTGTTAT
CCGCTCACAATTCCACACAACATACGAGCCGGAAGCATAAAGTGTAAAGCCTGGGGTGCCTAATGAGTGA
GCTAACTCACATTAATTGCGTTGCGCTCACTGCCCGCTTTCCAGTCGGGAAACCTGTCGTGCCAGCTGCA
TTAATGAATCGGCCAACGCGCGGGGAGAGGCGGTTTGCGTATTGGGCGCTCTTCCGCTTCCTCGCTCACT
GACTCGCTGCGCTCGGTCGTTCGGCTGCGGCGAGCGGTATCAGCTCACTCAAAGGCGGTAATACGGTTAT
CCACAGAATCAGGGGATAACGCAGGAAAGAACATGTGAGCAAAAGGCCAGCAAAAGGCCAGGAACCGTAA
AAAGGCCGCGTTGCTGGCGTTTTTCCATAGGCTCCGCCCCCCTGACGAGCATCACAAAAATCGACGCTCA
AGTCAGAGGTGGCGAAACCCGACAGGACTATAAAGATACCAGGCGTTTCCCCCTGGAAGCTCCCTCGTGC
GCTCTCCTGTTCCGACCCTGCCGCTTACCGGATACCTGTCCGCCTTTCTCCCTTCGGGAAGCGTGGCGCT
TTCTCATAGCTCACGCTGTAGGTATCTCAGTTCGGTGTAGGTCGTTCGCTCCAAGCTGGGCTGTGTGCAC
GAACCCCCCGTTCAGCCCGACCGCTGCGCCTTATCCGGTAACTATCGTCTTGAGTCCAACCCGGTAAGAC
ACGACTTATCGCCACTGGCAGCAGCCACTGGTAACAGGATTAGCAGAGCGAGGTATGTAGGCGGTGCTAC
AGAGTTCTTGAAGTGGTGGCCTAACTACGGCTACACTAGAAGAACAGTATTTGGTATCTGCGCTCTGCTG
AAGCCAGTTACCTTCGGAAAAAGAGTTGGTAGCTCTTGATCCGGCAAACAAACCACCGCTGGTAGCGGTG
GTTTTTTTGTTTGCAAGCAGCAGATTACGCGCAGAAAAAAAGGATCTCAAGAAGATCCTTTGATCTTTTC
TACGGGGTCTGACGCTCAGTGGAACGAAAACTCACGTTAAGGGATTTTGGTCATGAGATTATCAAAAAGG
ATCTTCACCTAGATCCTTTTAAATTAAAAATGAAGTTTTAAATCAATCTAAAGTATATATGAGTAAACTT
GGTCTGACAGTTACCAATGCTTAATCAGTGAGGCACCTATCTCAGCGATCTGTCTATTTCGTTCATCCAT
AGTTGCCTGACTCCCCGTCGTGTAGATAACTACGATACGGGAGGGCTTACCATCTGGCCCCAGTGCTGCA
ATGATACCGCGAGACCCACGCTCACCGGCTCCAGATTTATCAGCAATAAACCAGCCAGCCGGAAGGGCCG
AGCGCAGAAGTGGTCCTGCAACTTTATCCGCCTCCATCCAGTCTATTAATTGTTGCCGGGAAGCTAGAGT
AAGTAGTTCGCCAGTTAATAGTTTGCGCAACGTTGTTGCCATTGCTACAGGCATCGTGGTGTCACGCTCG
TCGTTTGGTATGGCTTCATTCAGCTCCGGTTCCCAACGATCAAGGCGAGTTACATGATCCCCCATGTTGT
GCAAAAAAGCGGTTAGCTCCTTCGGTCCTCCGATCGTTGTCAGAAGTAAGTTGGCCGCAGTGTTATCACT
CATGGTTATGGCAGCACTGCATAATTCTCTTACTGTCATGCCATCCGTAAGATGCTTTTCTGTGACTGGT
GAGTACTCAACCAAGTCATTCTGAGAATAGTGTATGCGGCGACCGAGTTGCTCTTGCCCGGCGTCAATAC
GGGATAATACCGCGCCACATAGCAGAACTTTAAAAGTGCTCATCATTGGAAAACGTTCTTCGGGGCGAAA
ACTCTCAAGGATCTTACCGCTGTTGAGATCCAGTTCGATGTAACCCACTCGTGCACCCAACTGATCTTCA
GCATCTTTTACTTTCACCAGCGTTTCTGGGTGAGCAAAAACAGGAAGGCAAAATGCCGCAAAAAAGGGAA
TAAGGGCGACACGGAAATGTTGAATACTCATACTCTTCCTTTTTCAATATTATTGAAGCATTTATCAGGG
TTATTGTCTCATGAGCGGATACATATTTGAATGTATTTAGAAAAATAAACAAATAGGGGTTCCGCGCACA
TTTCCCCGAAAAGTGCCACCTGACGTCGACGGATCGGGAGATCTCCCGATCCCCTATGGTGCACTCTCAG
TACAATCTGCTCTGATGCCGCATAGTTAAGCCAGTATCTGCTC
Features (pLannotate 1.2.2; 23 found; start..end, strand, type, name):
    149..528     +  enhancer       CMV enhancer: human cytomegalovirus immediate early enhancer
    529..732     +  promoter       CMV promoter: human cytomegalovirus (CMV) immediate early promoter
    734..753     +  promoter       PLtetO-1 promoter (fragment): modified phage lambda PL promoter with tet operator sites (Lutz and Bujard, 1997)
    755..774     +  promoter       PLtetO-1 promoter (fragment): modified phage lambda PL promoter with tet operator sites (Lutz and Bujard, 1997)
    782..815     +  promoter       TRE3GV promoter (fragment): 3rd-generation Tet-responsive promoter that can be activated by binding of Tet-On® 3G, optimized for retroviral and lentiviral vectors
    916..2265    +  CDS            BECN1 (sequence withheld): BECN1_HUMAN - Also known as GT197. Experimental evidence at protein level: Swiss-Prot protein existence level 1. Beclin-1-C 35 kDa localized to mitochondria can promote apoptosis; it induces the mitochondrial translocation of BAX and the release of proapoptotic factors. From Homo sapiens (Human).
   2275..2302    +  CDS            3xHA (fragment): three tandem HA epitope tags
   2348..2572    +  polyA_signal   bGH poly(A) signal: bovine growth hormone polyadenylation signal
   2576..2597    +  promoter       SV40 promoter (fragment): SV40 enhancer and early promoter
   2618..3046    +  rep_origin     f1 ori (sequence partly withheld): f1 bacteriophage origin of replication; arrow indicates direction of (+) strand synthesis
   3060..3389    +  promoter       SV40 promoter: SV40 enhancer and early promoter
   3437..3484    +  promoter       EM7 promoter: synthetic bacterial promoter&nbsp
   3503..3877    +  CDS            BleoR: antibiotic-binding protein; Sh ble from Streptoalloteichus hindustanus; confers resistance to bleomycin, phleomycin, and Zeocin™
   3887..4012    +  CDS            ble (fragment): BLE_KLEPN - Experimental evidence at protein level: Swiss-Prot protein existence level 1. Binding protein with a strong affinity to the bleomycin family of antibiotics. Binds to CL990; an antimitotic-antibiotic compound. From Klebsiella pneumoniae.
   4007..4128    +  polyA_signal   SV40 poly(A) signal: SV40 polyadenylation signal
   4201..4217    -  protein_bind   lac operator: The lac repressor binds to the lac operator to inhibit transcription in E. coli. This inhibition can be relieved by adding lactose or isopropyl-β-D-thiogalactopyranoside (IPTG). lac repressor encoded by lacI
   4225..4255    -  promoter       lac promoter: promoter for the E. coli lac operon
   4270..4291    -  protein_bind   CAP binding site: CAP binding activates transcription in the presence of cAMP. E. coli catabolite activator protein
   4304..4396    -  CDS            lacI (fragment): lac repressor; lacI; The lac repressor binds to the lac operator to inhibit transcription in E. coli. This inhibition can be relieved by adding lactose or isopropyl-β-D-thiogalactopyranoside (IPTG).
   4579..5167    -  rep_origin     ori: high-copy-number ColE1/pMB1/pBR322/pUC origin of replication
   5338..6198    -  CDS            AmpR: β-lactamase; bla; confers resistance to ampicillin, carbenicillin, and related antibiotics
   6199..6303    -  promoter       AmpR promoter: bla
   6362..6414    -  misc_feature   bom (fragment): basis of mobility region from pBR322
