[The description below was written by a language model from this plasmid's Addgene catalogue record and pLannotate feature annotations shown in this document.]
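Description:
pcDNA4-Beclin1-HA is a mammalian expression plasmid built on the pcDNA4/TO-HA backbone that carries the human BECN1 (Beclin 1, also known as ATG6/VPS30) coding sequence, about 1.35 kb, cloned between BamHI and NotI sites that both remain intact. The full sequenced construct is roughly 6.4 kb. It is propagated in E. coli through a high-copy ColE1/pUC-type origin with ampicillin selection (AmpR under its own bla promoter), and it also carries an f1 origin. Short remnants of lac regulatory sequences and a bom fragment are backbone leftovers with no stated role.

Expression of the insert is driven by the human CMV immediate early enhancer and promoter. The short fragments annotated immediately downstream as tet-operator-containing promoter pieces correspond to the tetracycline operator sites typical of a "TO" backbone. These allow the CMV promoter to be repressed in cells expressing the Tet repressor and induced with tetracycline, while in ordinary cells it acts constitutively. The BECN1 open reading frame is followed by a backbone-encoded HA epitope, giving a C-terminally tagged protein. The annotation matches only a fragment of a 3xHA element, consistent with a single HA tag. Transcripts terminate at the bovine growth hormone polyadenylation signal. A separate cassette places the Sh ble gene under the SV40 early promoter for mammalian cells and the EM7 promoter for bacteria, with an SV40 poly(A) signal, permitting Zeocin selection of stable lines.

The plasmid is suited to transient or stable expression of HA-tagged Beclin 1 for detection and immunoprecipitation. This fits its associated study, which identified Beclin 1 binding partners in the autophagy-specific class III phosphatidylinositol 3-kinase complex.
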