Addgene plasmid #24399: pcDNA4-Beclin1-HA
Depositing lab: Qing Zhong. Depositing organization: University of California, Berkeley. Publication: Identification of Barkor as a mammalian autophagy-specific factor for Beclin 1 and class III phosphatidylinositol 3-kinase. Sun Q, Fan W, Chen K, Ding X, Chen S, Zhong Q. Proc Natl Acad Sci U S A. 2008 Dec 9. 105(49):19211-6. 10.1073/pnas.0810452105 PubMed 19050071.
Backbone
  Vector backbone: pCDNA4/TO-HA
  Backbone size w/o insert (bp): 5100
  Vector type: Mammalian Expression
Growth in bacteria
  Bacterial resistance: Ampicillin, 100 μg/mL
  Growth temperature: 37°C
  Growth strain: DH5alpha
  Copy number: High Copy
Gene/Insert
  Gene/Insert name: Beclin1
  Species: H. sapiens (human)
  Insert size (bp): 1350
  Entrez Gene: BECN1 (a.k.a. ATG6, VPS30, beclin1)
  Tag / fusion protein: HA (C terminal on backbone)
  Cloning method: Restriction Enzyme; 5′ cloning site BamHI (not destroyed); 3′ cloning site NotI (not destroyed)
  Sequencing primers: 5′ CMV-F; 3′ BGH-rev
Terms and licenses: Academic/Nonprofit Terms; Industry Terms: Not Available to Industry
How to cite: pcDNA4-Beclin1-HA was a gift from Qing Zhong (Addgene plasmid # 24399 ; http://n2t.net/addgene:24399 ; RRID:Addgene_24399)
