>Addgene plasmid #24399 | pcDNA4-Beclin1-HA | addgene partial sequence | sequence record 109292 | CMV-F 5'-CGCAAATGGGCGGTAGGCGTG-3'
CTATATAAGCAGAGCTCTCCCTATCAGTGATAGAGATCTCCCTATCAGTGATAGAGATCGTCGACGAGCT
CGTTTAGTGAACCGTCAGATCGCCTGGAGACGCCATCCACGCTGTTTTGACCTCCATAGAAGACACCGGG
ACCGATCCAGCCTCCGGACTCTAGCGTTTAAACTTAAGCTTGGTACCGAGCTCGGATCC
[886 nt withheld, positions 200-1085]
